>Addgene plasmid #67299 | pcDNA3.1_Tiam1-pMagFast2(3x)-iRFP | depositor full sequence | sequence record 118118 | pcDNA3.1_Tiam1-pMagFast2(3x)-iRFP sequence 8984 bps
GACGGATCGGGAGATCTCCCGATCCCCTATGGTGCACTCTCAGTACAATCTGCTCTGATGCCGCATAGTT
AAGCCAGTATCTGCTCCCTGCTTGTGTGTTGGAGGTCGCTGAGTAGTGCGCGAGCAAAATTTAAGCTACA
ACAAGGCAAGGCTTGACCGACAATTGCATGAAGAATCTGCTTAGGGTTAGGCGTTTTGCGCTGCTTCGCG
ATGTACGGGCCAGATATACGCGTTGACATTGATTATTGACTAGTTATTAATAGTAATCAATTACGGGGTC
ATTAGTTCATAGCCCATATATGGAGTTCCGCGTTACATAACTTACGGTAAATGGCCCGCCTGGCTGACCG
CCCAACGACCCCCGCCCATTGACGTCAATAATGACGTATGTTCCCATAGTAACGCCAATAGGGACTTTCC
ATTGACGTCAATGGGTGGAGTATTTACGGTAAACTGCCCACTTGGCAGTACATCAAGTGTATCATATGCC
AAGTACGCCCCCTATTGACGTCAATGACGGTAAATGGCCCGCCTGGCATTATGCCCAGTACATGACCTTA
TGGGACTTTCCTACTTGGCAGTACATCTACGTATTAGTCATCGCTATTACCATGGTGATGCGGTTTTGGC
AGTACATCAATGGGCGTGGATAGCGGTTTGACTCACGGGGATTTCCAAGTCTCCACCCCATTGACGTCAA
TGGGAGTTTGTTTTGGCACCAAAATCAACGGGACTTTCCAAAATGTCGTAACAACTCCGCCCCATTGACG
CAAATGGGCGGTAGGCGTGTACGGTGGGAGGTCTATATAAGCAGAGCTCTCTGGCTAACTAGAGAACCCA
CTGCTTACTGGCTTATCGAAATTAATACGACTCACTATAGGGAGACCCAAGCTGGCTAGCGTTTAAACTT
AAGCTTGCCACCATGCGACAGCTGTCGGATGCGGATAAGCTGCGCAAGGTGATCTGTGAACTGCTGGAGA
CTGAACGCACCTATGTGAAAGACTTAAACTGCCTCATGGAGAGATACCTGAAGCCCCTTCAGAAGGAGAC
CTTTCTCACCCAGGATGAGCTTGATGTACTTTTTGGAAATTTAACCGAAATGGTGGAGTTTCAAGTCGAG
TTCCTTAAGACTCTGGAAGATGGAGTAAGACTGGTCCCTGACTTGGAAAAGCTGGAGAAGGTTGACCAGT
TCAAGAAAGTGCTCTTCTCTCTGGGGGGCTCCTTCCTGTACTACGCGGACCGCTTCAAGCTCTACAGTGC
CTTCTGTGCGAGCCACACAAAAGTCCCCAAGGTCCTGGTGAAAGCCAAGACGGACACAGCCTTCAAGGCG
TTCCTCGATGCCCAGAACCCGAGGCAGCAGCACTCATCCACGCTGGAGTCTTACCTCATCAAGCCCATCC
AGAGGGTCCTCAAGTACCCGCTTCTGCTCAGGGAGCTGTTTGCGCTGACCGATGCGGAGAGCGAGGAACA
CTACCACCTGGACGTGGCCATCAAGACTATGAACAAGGTCGCCAGTCACATCAATGAGATGCAGAAGATC
CACGAAGAGTTTGGTGCCGTGTTTGACCAGCTGATTGCTGAGCAGACGGGAGAGAAGAAAGAGGTTGCAG
ATCTGAGCATGGGTGACCTGCTCTTGCACACCAGCGTCATCTGGCTGAACCCACCCGCCTCACTGGGAAA
GTGGAAAAAGGAGCCAGAATTAGCAGCCTTCGTCTTCAAAACGGCCGTGGTCCTTGTATATAAAGACGGT
TCCAAGCAGAAGAAGAAACTTGTTGGCTCTCACAGGCTGTCAATCTACGAGGAGTGGGACCCTTTCCGGT
TTCGCCACATGATCCCTACCGAAGCTTTGCAGGTCCGAGCTCTGCCCAGTGCAGATGCAGAGGCAAATGC
GGTATGCGAAATTGTCCACGTGAAATCAGAGTCAGAAGGGAGGCCCGAGCGGGTTTTCCACCTCTGCTGC
AGTTCCCCAGAGAGCAGAAAGGACTTTCTGAAGTCTGTGCATTCGATCCTGCGAGATAAACACAGAAGAC
AGCTCCTCAAAACGGAAGGATCCGGCGGCTCCGGAGGCAGCGGCGGTTCTGGAGGTTCCGGTGGCGGCTC
CCACACTCTTTACGCCCCTGGAGGATACGACATTATGGGATATTTGCGGCAGATTAGGAACCGCCCAAAC
CCTCAGGTCGAACTGGGGCCTGTGGACACGTCATGTGCCCTGGTCCTGTGCGATCTGAAGCAAAAGGACA
CTCCGGTGGTCTACGCCTCGGAAGCCTTCTTGTATATGACCGGATACAGCAATGCAGAGGTGCTCGGCAG
GAACTGCAGATTCCTGCAGTCCCCCGACGGGATGGTGAAACCAAAGTCGACTCGCAAATATGTGGACTCG
AACACGATCAACACCATGCGGAAGGCCATCGACCGGAACGCCGAGGTCCAGGTGGAGGTGGTCAACTTTA
AGAAGAACGGCCAGCGGTTCGTGAACTTTCTGACCATGATTCCGGTCCGGGATGAAACCGGAGAGTACAG
ATACTCCATGGGATTCCAGTGCGAAACCGAAGGTTCCGGCGGCTCGGGCGGATCAGGGGGAAGCGGACAC
ACACTCTACGCCCCGGGAGGCTACGATATCATGGGCTACCTGAGGCAGATCCGGAACAGACCGAACCCCC
AAGTGGAACTCGGCCCCGTGGACACTTCTTGCGCTCTGGTGCTGTGCGACCTGAAGCAGAAGGATACCCC
CGTGGTGTACGCATCCGAAGCGTTCCTCTACATGACCGGGTACTCGAACGCGGAGGTGCTGGGTCGCAAC
TGCCGGTTCCTGCAGAGCCCCGACGGAATGGTCAAGCCCAAGTCCACTCGGAAATACGTGGATTCCAACA
CCATCAATACTATGAGGAAGGCTATCGATAGGAACGCGGAAGTCCAAGTGGAGGTGGTGAACTTCAAGAA
GAATGGCCAGAGATTCGTCAATTTCCTTACCATGATCCCTGTGCGCGATGAGACTGGAGAGTACCGATAC
TCAATGGGCTTCCAGTGTGAAACCGAGGGAAGCGGCGGTTCCGGGGGGTCGGGAGGTTCCGGACATACCC
TCTACGCGCCGGGGGGTTATGACATCATGGGTTACCTCAGACAGATCAGAAACCGGCCGAACCCACAAGT
GGAGCTGGGACCCGTCGACACCTCCTGCGCCCTCGTGCTGTGTGACCTTAAGCAGAAGGACACCCCTGTG
GTGTACGCCTCCGAAGCATTCCTGTACATGACCGGGTACTCGAACGCCGAAGTGCTGGGACGGAACTGCC
GCTTCCTGCAATCCCCGGATGGAATGGTGAAGCCTAAGTCAACCCGCAAATACGTGGACTCCAACACTAT
CAACACCATGCGCAAGGCCATTGACCGCAATGCTGAGGTGCAAGTGGAAGTGGTGAACTTCAAGAAGAAC
GGACAGCGCTTCGTCAACTTCCTGACTATGATTCCCGTGCGGGACGAAACCGGCGAATACCGGTACAGCA
TGGGGTTTCAGTGCGAGACTGAGGGCTCCGGCGGCAGCGGTGGCTCCGGAGGCAGCGGAGGTACCGGCGG
CAGTGGAGGGTCTGGTGGCAGCGGAATGGCCGAAGGGAGTGTCGCCAGACAGCCTGACCTGCTGACTTGC
GATGACGAACCAATCCACATTCCCGGCGCTATCCAGCCCCACGGACTGCTGCTGGCTCTGGCCGCTGACA
TGACTATCGTGGCAGGCTCTGATAACCTGCCAGAGCTGACCGGGCTGGCTATCGGAGCACTGATTGGCCG
GTCCGCAGCCGACGTGTTCGATTCTGAGACTCACAATAGACTGACCATCGCCCTGGCTGAACCTGGAGCC
GCCGTGGGAGCCCCAATTACCGTCGGCTTCACAATGCGAAAGGACGCTGGCTTTATCGGGTCCTGGCACC
GCCATGATCAGCTGATTTTTCTGGAGCTGGAACCACCTCAGAGAGACGTGGCAGAGCCACAGGCTTTCTT
TCGGAGAACAAACAGCGCCATCCGGCGGCTCCAGGCCGCTGAGACTCTGGAATCCGCTTGCGCAGCCGCT
GCACAGGAAGTGAGGAAGATCACCGGGTTCGATCGCGTCATGATCTACCGGTTCGCCTCAGACTTTAGCG
GAGAAGTGATCGCAGAAGATCGCTGTGCCGAGGTCGAAAGTAAACTGGGCCTGCATTACCCAGCCTCAAC
CGTGCCTGCACAGGCACGACGGCTGTATACAATCAACCCAGTCCGGATCATTCCCGACATTAATTACAGA
CCAGTGCCCGTCACACCTGACCTGAACCCAGTGACTGGGAGGCCCATCGACCTGAGCTTCGCCATTCTGC
GCAGCGTGTCCCCTGTCCACCTGGAGTTTATGAGGAATATCGGAATGCATGGCACCATGTCTATCAGTAT
TCTGAGAGGCGAAAGGCTGTGGGGGCTGATCGTGTGCCACCATCGGACACCTTACTATGTGGACCTGGAC
GGCAGGCAGGCTTGTGAACTGGTCGCTCAGGTGCTGGCTTGGCAGATTGGCGTGATGGAAGAGTAATCTA
GAGGGCCCGTTTAAACCCGCTGATCAGCCTCGACTGTGCCTTCTAGTTGCCAGCCATCTGTTGTTTGCCC
CTCCCCCGTGCCTTCCTTGACCCTGGAAGGTGCCACTCCCACTGTCCTTTCCTAATAAAATGAGGAAATT
GCATCGCATTGTCTGAGTAGGTGTCATTCTATTCTGGGGGGTGGGGTGGGGCAGGACAGCAAGGGGGAGG
ATTGGGAAGACAATAGCAGGCATGCTGGGGATGCGGTGGGCTCTATGGCTTCTGAGGCGGAAAGAACCAG
CTGGGGCTCTAGGGGGTATCCCC
[124 nt withheld, positions 4854-4977]
C
[91 nt withheld, positions 4979-5069]
A
[49 nt withheld, positions 5071-5119]
CCTTTGACGTTGGAGTCCACGTTCTTT
[37 nt withheld, positions 5147-5183]
ACCCTATCTCGGTCTATTCTTTTGATTTATAAGGGATTTTGCCGATTTCGGCCTATTGGTTAAAAAATGA
GCTGATTTAACAAAAATTTAACGCGAATTAATTCTGTGGAATGTGTGTCAGTTAGGGTGTGGAAAGTCCC
CAGGCTCCCCAGCAGGCAGAAGTATGCAAAGCATGCATCTCAATTAGTCAGCAACCAGGTGTGGAAAGTC
CCCAGGCTCCCCAGCAGGCAGAAGTATGCAAAGCATGCATCTCAATTAGTCAGCAACCATAGTCCCGCCC
CTAACTCCGCCCATCCCGCCCCTAACTCCGCCCAGTTCCGCCCATTCTCCGCCCCATGGCTGACTAATTT
TTTTTATTTATGCAGAGGCCGAGGCCGCCTCTGCCTCTGAGCTATTCCAGAAGTAGTGAGGAGGCTTTTT
TGGAGGCCTAGGCTTTTGCAAAAAGCTCCCGGGAGCTTGTATATCCATTTTCGGATCTGATCAAGAGACA
GGATGAGGATCGTTTCGCATGATTGAACAAGATGGATTGCACGCAGGTTCTCCGGCCGCTTGGGTGGAGA
GGCTATTCGGCTATGACTGGGCACAACAGACAATCGGCTGCTCTGATGCCGCCGTGTTCCGGCTGTCAGC
GCAGGGGCGCCCGGTTCTTTTTGTCAAGACCGACCTGTCCGGTGCCCTGAATGAACTGCAGGACGAGGCA
GCGCGGCTATCGTGGCTGGCCACGACGGGCGTTCCTTGCGCAGCTGTGCTCGACGTTGTCACTGAAGCGG
GAAGGGACTGGCTGCTATTGGGCGAAGTGCCGGGGCAGGATCTCCTGTCATCTCACCTTGCTCCTGCCGA
GAAAGTATCCATCATGGCTGATGCAATGCGGCGGCTGCATACGCTTGATCCGGCTACCTGCCCATTCGAC
CACCAAGCGAAACATCGCATCGAGCGAGCACGTACTCGGATGGAAGCCGGTCTTGTCGATCAGGATGATC
TGGACGAAGAGCATCAGGGGCTCGCGCCAGCCGAACTGTTCGCCAGGCTCAAGGCGCGCATGCCCGACGG
CGAGGATCTCGTCGTGACCCATGGCGATGCCTGCTTGCCGAATATCATGGTGGAAAATGGCCGCTTTTCT
GGATTCATCGACTGTGGCCGGCTGGGTGTGGCGGACCGCTATCAGGACATAGCGTTGGCTACCCGTGATA
TTGCTGAAGAGCTTGGCGGCGAATGGGCTGACCGCTTCCTCGTGCTTTACGGTATCGCCGCTCCCGATTC
GCAGCGCATCGCCTTCTATCGCCTTCTTGACGAGTTCTTCTGAGCGGGACTCTGGGGTTCGAAATGACCG
ACCAAGCGACGCCCAACCTGCCATCACGAGATTTCGATTCCACCGCCGCCTTCTATGAAAGGTTGGGCTT
CGGAATCGTTTTCCGGGACGCCGGCTGGATGATCCTCCAGCGCGGGGATCTCATGCTGGAGTTCTTCGCC
CACCCCAACTTGTTTATTGCAGCTTATAATGGTTACAAATAAAGCAATAGCATCACAAATTTCACAAATA
AAGCATTTTTTTCACTGCATTCTAGTTGTGGTTTGTCCAAACTCATCAATGTATCTTATCATGTCTGTAT
ACCGTCGACCTCTAGCTAGAGCTTGGCGTAATCATGGTCATAGCTGTTTCCTGTGTGAAATTGTTATCCG
CTCACAATTCCACACAACATACGAGCCGGAAGCATAAAGTGTAAAGCCTGGGGTGCCTAATGAGTGAGCT
AACTCACATTAATTGCGTTGCGCTCACTGCCCGCTTTCCAGTCGGGAAACCTGTCGTGCCAGCTGCATTA
ATGAATCGGCCAACGCGCGGGGAGAGGCGGTTTGCGTATTGGGCGCTCTTCCGCTTCCTCGCTCACTGAC
TCGCTGCGCTCGGTCGTTCGGCTGCGGCGAGCGGTATCAGCTCACTCAAAGGCGGTAATACGGTTATCCA
CAGAATCAGGGGATAACGCAGGAAAGAACATGTGAGCAAAAGGCCAGCAAAAGGCCAGGAACCGTAAAAA
GGCCGCGTTGCTGGCGTTTTTCCATAGGCTCCGCCCCCCTGACGAGCATCACAAAAATCGACGCTCAAGT
CAGAGGTGGCGAAACCCGACAGGACTATAAAGATACCAGGCGTTTCCCCCTGGAAGCTCCCTCGTGCGCT
CTCCTGTTCCGACCCTGCCGCTTACCGGATACCTGTCCGCCTTTCTCCCTTCGGGAAGCGTGGCGCTTTC
TCATAGCTCACGCTGTAGGTATCTCAGTTCGGTGTAGGTCGTTCGCTCCAAGCTGGGCTGTGTGCACGAA
CCCCCCGTTCAGCCCGACCGCTGCGCCTTATCCGGTAACTATCGTCTTGAGTCCAACCCGGTAAGACACG
ACTTATCGCCACTGGCAGCAGCCACTGGTAACAGGATTAGCAGAGCGAGGTATGTAGGCGGTGCTACAGA
GTTCTTGAAGTGGTGGCCTAACTACGGCTACACTAGAAGAACAGTATTTGGTATCTGCGCTCTGCTGAAG
CCAGTTACCTTCGGAAAAAGAGTTGGTAGCTCTTGATCCGGCAAACAAACCACCGCTGGTAGCGGTTTTT
TTGTTTGCAAGCAGCAGATTACGCGCAGAAAAAAAGGATCTCAAGAAGATCCTTTGATCTTTTCTACGGG
GTCTGACGCTCAGTGGAACGAAAACTCACGTTAAGGGATTTTGGTCATGAGATTATCAAAAAGGATCTTC
ACCTAGATCCTTTTAAATTAAAAATGAAGTTTTAAATCAATCTAAAGTATATATGAGTAAACTTGGTCTG
ACAGTTACCAATGCTTAATCAGTGAGGCACCTATCTCAGCGATCTGTCTATTTCGTTCATCCATAGTTGC
CTGACTCCCCGTCGTGTAGATAACTACGATACGGGAGGGCTTACCATCTGGCCCCAGTGCTGCAATGATA
CCGCGAGACCCACGCTCACCGGCTCCAGATTTATCAGCAATAAACCAGCCAGCCGGAAGGGCCGAGCGCA
GAAGTGGTCCTGCAACTTTATCCGCCTCCATCCAGTCTATTAATTGTTGCCGGGAAGCTAGAGTAAGTAG
TTCGCCAGTTAATAGTTTGCGCAACGTTGTTGCCATTGCTACAGGCATCGTGGTGTCACGCTCGTCGTTT
GGTATGGCTTCATTCAGCTCCGGTTCCCAACGATCAAGGCGAGTTACATGATCCCCCATGTTGTGCAAAA
AAGCGGTTAGCTCCTTCGGTCCTCCGATCGTTGTCAGAAGTAAGTTGGCCGCAGTGTTATCACTCATGGT
TATGGCAGCACTGCATAATTCTCTTACTGTCATGCCATCCGTAAGATGCTTTTCTGTGACTGGTGAGTAC
TCAACCAAGTCATTCTGAGAATAGTGTATGCGGCGACCGAGTTGCTCTTGCCCGGCGTCAATACGGGATA
ATACCGCGCCACATAGCAGAACTTTAAAAGTGCTCATCATTGGAAAACGTTCTTCGGGGCGAAAACTCTC
AAGGATCTTACCGCTGTTGAGATCCAGTTCGATGTAACCCACTCGTGCACCCAACTGATCTTCAGCATCT
TTTACTTTCACCAGCGTTTCTGGGTGAGCAAAAACAGGAAGGCAAAATGCCGCAAAAAAGGGAATAAGGG
CGACACGGAAATGTTGAATACTCATACTCTTCCTTTTTCAATATTATTGAAGCATTTATCAGGGTTATTG
TCTCATGAGCGGATACATATTTGAATGTATTTAGAAAAATAAACAAATAGGGGTTCCGCGCACATTTCCC
CGAAAAGTGCCACCTGACGTC
Features (pLannotate 1.2.2; 22 found; start..end, strand, type, name):
     28..80      -  misc_feature   bom (fragment): basis of mobility region from pBR322
    235..614     +  enhancer       CMV enhancer: human cytomegalovirus immediate early enhancer
    615..818     +  promoter       CMV promoter: human cytomegalovirus (CMV) immediate early promoter
    814..847     +  LTR            5' LTR (truncated) (fragment): truncated 5' long terminal repeat (LTR) from HIV-1
    863..881     +  promoter       T7 promoter: promoter for bacteriophage T7 RNA polymerase
    911..2047    +  CDS            TIAM1 (fragment): TIAM1_HUMAN - Experimental evidence at protein level: Swiss-Prot protein existence level 1. Guanyl-nucleotide exchange factor that activates RHO-like proteins and connects extracellular signals to cytoskeletal activities. Activates RAC1, CDC42, and to a lesser extent RHOA and their downstream signaling to regulate processes like cell adhesion and cell migration. From Homo sapiens (Human).
   2102..2551    +  CDS            pMagFast2: "positive Magnet" variant of an N-terminally truncated Vivid (VVD) blue light photoreceptor from Neurospora crassa (Kawano et al., 2015) rapidly heterodimerizes with nMagHigh1 upon blue light irradiation to form a complex with fast switch-off kinetics
   3596..4543    +  CDS            iRFP713: iRFP713 is a basic (constitutively fluorescent) near ir fluorescent protein published in 2011, derived from Rhodopseudomonas palustris. It has low acid sensitivity. It requires the cofactor biliverdin for fluorescence.
   4584..4808    +  polyA_signal   bGH poly(A) signal: bovine growth hormone polyadenylation signal
   4812..4833    +  promoter       SV40 promoter (fragment): SV40 enhancer and early promoter
   4854..5282    +  rep_origin     f1 ori (sequence partly withheld): f1 bacteriophage origin of replication; arrow indicates direction of (+) strand synthesis
   5296..5625    +  promoter       SV40 promoter: SV40 enhancer and early promoter
   5692..6483    +  CDS            neo: KKA2_KLEPN - Also known as kan, nptII. Experimental evidence at protein level: Swiss-Prot protein existence level 1. Resistance to kanamycin, neomycin, paromomycin, ribostamycin, butirosin and gentamicin B. From Klebsiella pneumoniae.
   6507..6665    +  CDS            ble (fragment): BLE_KLEPN - Experimental evidence at protein level: Swiss-Prot protein existence level 1. Binding protein with a strong affinity to the bleomycin family of antibiotics. Binds to CL990; an antimitotic-antibiotic compound. From Klebsiella pneumoniae.
   6660..6781    +  polyA_signal   SV40 poly(A) signal: SV40 polyadenylation signal
   6854..6870    -  protein_bind   lac operator: The lac repressor binds to the lac operator to inhibit transcription in E. coli. This inhibition can be relieved by adding lactose or isopropyl-β-D-thiogalactopyranoside (IPTG). lac repressor encoded by lacI
   6878..6908    -  promoter       lac promoter: promoter for the E. coli lac operon
   6923..6944    -  protein_bind   CAP binding site: CAP binding activates transcription in the presence of cAMP. E. coli catabolite activator protein
   6957..7049    -  CDS            lacI (fragment): lac repressor; lacI; The lac repressor binds to the lac operator to inhibit transcription in E. coli. This inhibition can be relieved by adding lactose or isopropyl-β-D-thiogalactopyranoside (IPTG).
   7232..7817    -  rep_origin     ori: high-copy-number ColE1/pMB1/pBR322/pUC origin of replication
   7988..8848    -  CDS            AmpR: β-lactamase; bla; confers resistance to ampicillin, carbenicillin, and related antibiotics
   8849..8953    -  promoter       AmpR promoter: bla
