[The description below was written by a language model from this plasmid's Addgene catalogue record and pLannotate feature annotations shown in this document.]
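Description:
pcDNA3.1_Tiam1-pMagFast2(3x)-iRFP is a mammalian expression plasmid of about 9 kb built on the pcDNA3.1(+) backbone. It is one component of the "Magnet" blue-light-dependent photoswitching system. It is propagated in E. coli at high copy number from a ColE1/pUC-type origin under ampicillin selection (AmpR, β-lactamase). It also carries an f1 phage origin and an SV40 promoter-driven neomycin phosphotransferase cassette with an SV40 poly(A) signal, which allows G418 selection of transfected mammalian cells.

The insert of roughly 3.6 kb sits between HindIII and XbaI sites. It is transcribed from the CMV immediate-early enhancer/promoter and terminated by the bovine growth hormone polyadenylation signal; a T7 promoter lies just upstream of the coding region. The open reading frame fuses a portion of Tiam1, a guanine-nucleotide exchange factor that activates Rac1 and related Rho-family GTPases, to pMagFast2 and then to the near-infrared fluorescent protein iRFP713, which needs biliverdin as a cofactor. The catalogue lists the Tiam1 sequence as mouse, although the automated annotation matched it to the human protein and marks it as a fragment. pMagFast2 is an engineered "positive Magnet" variant of the Neurospora crassa Vivid photoreceptor. It heterodimerizes with a complementary negative Magnet partner under blue light and dissociates quickly in the dark. The name indicates three tandem pMagFast2 copies. The feature table annotates only one, but the unannotated stretch before iRFP is consistent with additional repeats.

The record states the purpose only as blue-light-dependent photoswitching. The design suggests light-induced recruitment of the Tiam1 fragment to a separately expressed negative Magnet partner, with iRFP allowing the fusion to be tracked.
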