Addgene plasmid #67299: pcDNA3.1_Tiam1-pMagFast2(3x)-iRFP
Purpose: Blue light dependent photoswitching system
Depositing lab: Moritoshi Sato. Depositing organization: The University of Tokyo. Publication: Engineered pairs of distinct photoswitches for optogenetic control of cellular proteins. Kawano F, Suzuki H, Furuya A, Sato M. Nat Commun. 2015 Feb 24;6:6256. doi: 10.1038/ncomms7256. PubMed 25708714.
Backbone
  Vector backbone: pcDNA3.1(+)
  Backbone manufacturer: Invitrogen
  Backbone size w/o insert (bp): 5354
  Vector type: Mammalian Expression
  Selectable markers: Neomycin (select with G418)
Growth in bacteria
  Bacterial resistance: Ampicillin, 100 μg/mL
  Growth temperature: 37°C
  Growth strain: DH5alpha
  Copy number: High Copy
Gene/Insert
  Gene/Insert name: Tiam1-pMagFast2(3x)-iRFP
  Species: M. musculus (mouse), Synthetic
  Insert size (bp): 3630
  Entrez Gene: Tiam1 (a.k.a. D16Ium10, D16Ium10e)
  Promoter: CMV
  Cloning method: Restriction Enzyme; 5′ cloning site HindIII (not destroyed); 3′ cloning site XbaI (not destroyed)
  Sequencing primers: 5′ CMV-F; 3′ BGH-rev
Terms and licenses: Academic/Nonprofit Terms; Industry Terms: Not Available to Industry
How to cite: pcDNA3.1_Tiam1-pMagFast2(3x)-iRFP was a gift from Moritoshi Sato (Addgene plasmid # 67299 ; http://n2t.net/addgene:67299 ; RRID:Addgene_67299)
