>Addgene plasmid #67299 | pcDNA3.1_Tiam1-pMagFast2(3x)-iRFP | addgene partial sequence | sequence record 118117 | CMV-F 5'-CGCAAATGGGCGGTAGGCGTG-3'
ACTAGAGAACCCACTGCTTACTGGCTTATCGAAATTAATACGACTCACTATAGGGAGACCCAAGCTGGCT
AGCGTTTAAACTTAAGCTTGCCACCATGCGACAGCTGTCGGATGCGGATAAGCTGCGCAAGGTGATCTGT
GAACTGCTGGAGACTGAACGCACCTATGTGAAAGACTTAAACTGCCTCATGGAGAGATACCTGAAGCCCC
TTCAGAAGGAGACCTTTCTCACCCAGGATGAGCTTGATGTACTTTTTGGAAATTTAACCGAAATGGTGGA
GTTTCAAGTCGAGTTCCTTAAGACTCTGGAAGATGGAGTAAGACTGGTCCCTGACTTGGAAAAGCTGGAG
AAGGTTGACCAGTTCAAGAAAGTGCTCTTCTCTCTGGGGGGCTCCTTCCTGTACTACGCGGACCGCTTCA
AGCTCTACAGTGCCTTCTGTGCGAGCCACACAAAAGTCCCCAAGGTCCTGGTGAAAGCCAAGACGGACAC
AGCCTTCAAGGCGTTCCTCGATGCCCAGAACCCGAGGCAGCAGCACTCATCCACGCTGGAGTCTTACCTC
ATCAAGCCCATCCAGAGGGTCCTCAAGTACCCGCTTCTGCTCAGGGAGCTGTTTGCGCTGACCGATGCGG
AGAGCGAGGAACACTACCACCTGGACGTGGCCATCAAGACTATGAACAAGGTCGCCAGTCACATCAATGA
GATGCAGAAGATCCACGAAGAGTTTGGTGCCGTGTTTGACCAGCTGATTGCTGAGCAGACGGGAGAGAAG
AA
