>Addgene plasmid #67299 | pcDNA3.1_Tiam1-pMagFast2(3x)-iRFP | addgene partial sequence | sequence record 118197 | BGH-rev 5'-TAGAAGGCACAGTCGAGG-3'
ATCACGCCAATCTGCCAAGCCAGCACCTGAGCGACCAGTTCACAAGCCTGCCTGCCGTCCAGGTCCACAT
AGTAAGGTGTCCGATGGTGGCACACGATCAGCCCCCACAGCCTTTCGCCTCTCAGAATACTGATAGACAT
GGTGCCATGCATTCCGATATTCCTCATAAACTCCAGGTGGACAGGGGACACGCTGCGCAGAATGGCGAAG
CTCAGGTCGATGGGCCTCCCAGTCACTGGGTTCAGGTCAGGTGTGACGGGCACTGGTCTGTAATTAATGT
CGGGAATGATCCGGACTGGGTTGATTGTATACAGCCGTCGTGCCTGTGCAGGCACGGTTGAGGCTGGGTA
ATGCAGGCCCAGTTTACTTTCGACCTCGGCACAGCGATCTTCTGCGATCACTTCTCCGCTAAAGTCTGAG
GCGAACCGGTAGATCATGACGCGATCGAACCCGGTGATCTTCCTCACTTCCTGTGCAGCGGCTGCGCAAG
CGGATTCCAGAGTCTCAGCGGCCTGGAGCCGCCGGATGGCGCTGTTTGTTCTCCGAAAGAAAGCCTGTGG
CTCTGCCACGTCTCTCTGAGGTGGTTCCAGCTCCAGAAAAATCAGCTGATCATGGCGGTGCCAGGACCCG
ATAAAGCCAGCGTCCTTTCGCATTGTGAAGCCGACGGTAATTGGGGCTCCCACGGCGGCTCCAGGTTCAG
CCAGGGCGATGGTCAGTCTATTGTGAGTCTCAGAATCGAACACGTCGGCTGCGGACCGGCCAATCAGTGC
TCCGATAGCCAGCCCGGTCAGCTCTGGCAGGTTATCAGAGCCTGCCACGATAGTCATGTCAGCGGC
